Addgene plasmid #219820: pXR004_puroR
Purpose: (Empty Backbone) hU6-driven pre-gRNA plasmid for CasRx applications with puromycin resistance. 5' processed DR followed by BbsI sites for guide cloning (Adapted from plasmid #10954)
Depositing lab: Philipp Maass. Depositing organization: Hospital for Sick Children.
Backbone
  Vector backbone: pXR004 (Addgene #109054)
  Backbone size (bp): 3000
  Modifications to backbone: addition of puromycin resistance
  Vector type: Mammalian Expression, CRISPR
  Promoter: hU6
  Selectable markers: Puromycin
Growth in bacteria
  Bacterial resistance: Ampicillin, 100 μg/mL
  Growth temperature: 30°C
  Growth strain: NEB Stable
  Copy number: High Copy
Gene/Insert
  Cloning method: Restriction Enzyme
  Sequencing primers: 5′ U6
Terms and licenses: Academic/Nonprofit Terms; Industry Terms: Not Available to Industry
How to cite: pXR004_puroR was a gift from Philipp Maass (Addgene plasmid # 219820 ; http://n2t.net/addgene:219820 ; RRID:Addgene_219820)
