[The description below was written by a language model from this plasmid's Addgene catalogue record and pLannotate feature annotations shown in this document.]
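Description:
pXR004_puroR is an empty mammalian expression backbone for delivering guide RNAs to the RNA-targeting CRISPR effector CasRx (RfxCas13d). It is derived from the pXR004 pre-gRNA vector by adding a puromycin resistance cassette. In bacteria it is maintained through a high-copy ColE1/pUC-type origin and selected with ampicillin via the β-lactamase gene and its native promoter. An f1 phage origin and short pBR322-derived remnants (rop and bom fragments) are also annotated in the backbone. The sequenced record is 4,373 nt, larger than the roughly 3 kb listed for the parental backbone, which is consistent with the added selection cassette.

The guide cassette is driven by the human U6 promoter, an RNA polymerase III promoter suited to producing small, uncapped transcripts. Downstream of it, the feature table shows two copies of the 36-base RfxCas13d direct repeat separated by a short gap. This matches a pre-gRNA layout in which a spacer is inserted between repeats and the transcript is then processed by the nuclease itself into mature guide RNA. The catalogue text describes the arrangement somewhat differently, as a 5' processed direct repeat followed by BbsI sites for restriction-based guide cloning. The BbsI sites are not annotated in the table.

A separate cassette, in the same orientation and upstream of U6, consists of the CMV enhancer and promoter, the puromycin N-acetyltransferase coding sequence (annotated as a fragment) and an SV40 polyadenylation signal. It allows puromycin enrichment of transfected mammalian cells. The plasmid carries no Cas13d gene, so the nuclease must be supplied separately for RNA knockdown or other CasRx applications.
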