Features (pLannotate 1.2.2; 14 found; start..end, strand, type, name):
    240..828     -  rep_origin     ori: high-copy-number ColE1/pMB1/pBR322/pUC origin of replication
    999..1859    -  CDS            AmpR: β-lactamase; bla; confers resistance to ampicillin, carbenicillin, and related antibiotics
   1860..1964    -  promoter       AmpR promoter: bla
   2059..2094    +  CDS            rop (fragment): Rop protein, which maintains plasmids at low copy number; rop
   2196..2245    +  misc_feature   bom (fragment): basis of mobility region from pBR322
   2246..2701    -  rep_origin     f1 ori (sequence partly withheld): f1 bacteriophage origin of replication; arrow indicates direction of (+) strand synthesis
   2720..2770    +  misc_feature   bom (fragment): basis of mobility region from pBR322
   2783..2818    -  misc_RNA       RfxCas13d DR36: 36-base direct repeat for an RfxCas13d pre-gRNA (Konermann et al., 2018)
   2837..2872    -  misc_RNA       RfxCas13d DR36: 36-base direct repeat for an RfxCas13d pre-gRNA (Konermann et al., 2018)
   2882..3122    -  promoter       U6 promoter: RNA polymerase III promoter for human U6 snRNA
   3171..3292    -  polyA_signal   SV40 poly(A) signal: SV40 polyadenylation signal
   3318..3917    -  CDS            PuroR (fragment): puromycin N-acetyltransferase; pac from Streptomyces; confers resistance to puromycin
   3942..4145    -  promoter       CMV promoter: human cytomegalovirus (CMV) immediate early promoter
   4146..152     -  enhancer       CMV enhancer (across the origin): human cytomegalovirus immediate early enhancer
>Addgene plasmid #219820 | pXR004_puroR | addgene full sequence | sequence record 441123 | Addgene NGS Result
CGTCATTATTGACGTCAATGGGCGGGGGTCGTTGGGCGGTCAGCCAGGCGGGCCATTTACCGTAAGTTAT
GTAACGCGGAACTCCATATATGGGCTATGAACTAATGACCCCGTAATTGATTACTATTAATAACTAGTCA
ATAATCAATGTCAACGCCTCGAGAATTCAGGCCCTCTGCTAGCTGAGCAAAAGGCCAGCAAAAGGCCAGG
AACCGTAAAAAGGCCGCGTTGCTGGCGTTTTTCCATAGGCTCCGCCCCCCTGACGAGCATCACAAAAATC
GACGCTCAAGTCAGAGGTGGCGAAACCCGACAGGACTATAAAGATACCAGGCGTTTCCCCCTGGAAGCTC
CCTCGTGCGCTCTCCTGTTCCGACCCTGCCGCTTACCGGATACCTGTCCGCCTTTCTCCCTTCGGGAAGC
GTGGCGCTTTCTCATAGCTCACGCTGTAGGTATCTCAGTTCGGTGTAGGTCGTTCGCTCCAAGCTGGGCT
GTGTGCACGAACCCCCCGTTCAGCCCGACCGCTGCGCCTTATCCGGTAACTATCGTCTTGAGTCCAACCC
GGTAAGACACGACTTATCGCCACTGGCAGCAGCCACTGGTAACAGGATTAGCAGAGCGAGGTATGTAGGC
GGTGCTACAGAGTTCTTGAAGTGGTGGCCTAACTACGGCTACACTAGAAGAACAGTATTTGGTATCTGCG
CTCTGCTGAAGCCAGTTACCTTCGGAAAAAGAGTTGGTAGCTCTTGATCCGGCAAACAAACCACCGCTGG
TAGCGGTGGTTTTTTTGTTTGCAAGCAGCAGATTACGCGCAGAAAAAAAGGATCTCAAGAAGATCCTTTG
ATCTTTTCTACGGGGTCTGACGCTCAGTGGAACGAAAACTCACGTTAAGGGATTTTGGTCATGAGATTAT
CAAAAAGGATCTTCACCTAGATCCTTTTAAATTAAAAATGAAGTTTTAAATCAATCTAAAGTATATATGA
GTAAACTTGGTCTGACAGTTACCAATGCTTAATCAGTGAGGCACCTATCTCAGCGATCTGTCTATTTCGT
TCATCCATAGTTGCCTGACTCCCCGTCGTGTAGATAACTACGATACGGGAGGGCTTACCATCTGGCCCCA
GTGCTGCAATGATACCGCGGCTTCCACGCTCACCGGCTCCAGATTTATCAGCAATAAACCAGCCAGCCGG
AAGGGCCGAGCGCAGAAGTGGTCCTGCAACTTTATCCGCCTCCATCCAGTCTATTAATTGTTGCCGGGAA
GCTAGAGTAAGTAGTTCGCCAGTTAATAGTTTGCGCAACGTTGTTGCCATTGCTACAGGCATCGTGGTGT
CACGCTCGTCGTTTGGTATGGCTTCATTCAGCTCCGGTTCCCAACGATCAAGGCGAGTTACATGATCCCC
CATGTTGTGCAAAAAAGCGGTTAGCTCCTTCGGTCCTCCGATCGTTGTCAGAAGTAAGTTGGCCGCAGTG
TTATCACTCATGGTTATGGCAGCACTGCATAATTCTCTTACTGTCATGCCATCCGTAAGATGCTTTTCTG
TGACTGGTGAGTACTCAACCAAGTCATTCTGAGAATAGTGTATGCGGCGACCGAGTTGCTCTTGCCCGGC
GTCAATACGGGATAATACCGCGCCACATAGCAGAACTTTAAAAGTGCTCATCATTGGAAAACGTTCTTCG
GGGCGAAAACTCTCAAGGATCTTACCGCTGTTGAGATCCAGTTCGATGTAACCCACTCGTGCACCCAACT
GATCTTCAGCATCTTTTACTTTCACCAGCGTTTCTGGGTGAGCAAAAACAGGAAGGCAAAATGCCGCAAA
AAAGGGAATAAGGGCGACACGGAAATGTTGAATACTCATACTCTTCCTTTTTCAATATTATTGAAGCATT
TATCAGGGTTATTGTCTCATGAGCGGATACATATTTGAATGTATTTAGAAAAATAAACAAATAGGGGTTC
CGCGCACATTTCCCCGAAAAGTGCCACCTGACGTCTAAGAAACCATTATTATCATGACATTAACCTATAA
AAATAGGCGTATCACGAGGCCCTTTCGTCTCGCGCGTTTCGGTGATGACGGTGAAAACCTCTGACACATG
CAGCTCCCGGAGACGGTCACAGCTTGTCTGTAAGCGGATGCCGGGAGCAGACAAGCCCGTCAGGGCGCGT
CAGCGGGTGTTGGCGGGTGTCGGGGCTGGCTTAACTATGCGGCATCAGAGCAGATTGTACTGAGAGTGCA
CCATAAAATTGTAAACGTTAATATTTTGTTAAAATTCGCGTTAAATTTTTGTTAAATCAGCTCATTTTTT
AACCAATAGACCGAAATCGGCAAAATCCCTTATAAATCAAAAGAATAGCCCGAGATAGAGT
[37 nt withheld, positions 2372-2408]
AAAGAACGTGGACTCCAACGTCAAAGG
[141 nt withheld, positions 2436-2576]
G
[46 nt withheld, positions 2578-2623]
A
[95 nt withheld, positions 2625-2719]
TATGCGGTGTGAAATACCGCACAGATGCGTAAGGAGAAAATACCGCATCAGAATTCAAAAAAAGTTTCAA
ACCCCGACCAGTTGGTAGGGGTTTACTTGAGGTCTTCTCGAAGACCCGTTTCAAACCCCGACCAGTTGGT
AGGGGTTTACTTGCGGTGTTTCGTCCTTTCCACAAGATATATAAAGCCAAGAAATCGAAATACTTTCAAG
TTACGGTAAGCATATGATAGTCCATTTTAAAACATAATTTTAAAACTGCAAACTACCCAAGAAATTATTA
CTTTCTACGTCACGTATTTTGTACTAATATCTTTGTGTTTACAGTCAAATTAATTCCAATTATCTCTCTA
ACAGCCTTGTATCGTATATGCAAATATGAAGGAATCATGGGAAATAGGCCCTCGCTAGCTTCCTGCCCGA
CCTTGGTACCGGATCGAATTTCCAGACATGATAAGATACATTGATGAGTTTGGACAAACCACAACTAGAA
TGCAGTGAAAAAAATGCTTTATTTGTGAAATTTGTGATGCTATTGCTTTATTTGTAACCATTATAAGCTG
CAATAAACAAGTTAGATCTCGACGGTATCGATGAATTCTCAGGCACCGGGCTTGCGGGTCATGCACCAGG
TGCGCGGTCCTTCGGGCACCTCGACGTCGGCGGTGACGGTGAAGCCGAGCCGCTCGTAGAAGGGGAGGTT
GCGGGGCGCGGAGGTCTCCAGGAAGGCGGGCACCCCGGCGCGCTCGGCCGCCTCCACTCCGGGGAGCACG
ACGGCGCTGCCCAGACCCTTGCCCTGGTGGTCGGGCGAGACTCCGACGGTGGCCAGGAACCACGCGGGCT
CCTTGGGCCGGTGCGGCGCCAGGAGGCCTTCCATCTGTTGCTGCGCGGCCAGCCGGGAACCGCTCAACTC
GGCCATGCGCGGGCCGATCTCGGCGAACACCGCCCCCGCTTCGACGCTCTCCGGCGTGGTCCAGACCGCC
ACCGCGGCGCCGTCGTCCGCGACCCACACCTTGCCGATGTCGAGCCCGACGCGCGTGAGGAAGAGTTCTT
GCAGCTCGGTGACCCGCTCGATGTGGCGGTCCGGATCGACGGTGTGGCGCGTGGCGGGGTAGTCGGCGAA
CGCGGCGGCGAGGGTGCGTACGGCCCTGGGGACGTCGTCGCGGGTGGCGAGGCGCACCGTGGGCTTGTAC
TCGGTCATGGTGGCACCGGTAGTTAGCCAGAGAGCTCTGCTTATATAGACCTCCCACCGTACACGCCTAC
CGCCCATTTGCGTCAATGGGGCGGAGTTGTTACGACATTTTGGAAAGTCCCGTTGATTTTGGTGCCAAAA
CAAACTCCCATTGACGTCAATGGGGTGGAGACTTGGAAATCCCCGTGAGTCAAACCGCTATCCACGCCCA
TTGATGTACTGCCAAAACCGCATCACCATGGTAATAGCGATGACTAATACGTAGATGTACTGCCAAGTAG
GAAAGTCCCATAAGGTCATGTACTGGGCATAATGCCAGGCGGGCCATTTACCGTCATTGACGTCAATAGG
GGGCGTACTTGGCATATGATACACTTGATGTACTGCCAAGTGGGCAGTTTACCGTAAATACTCCACCCAT
TGACGTCAATGGAAAGTCCCTATTGGCGTTACTATGGGAACATA
